>Addgene plasmid #117806 | pGTag-NLS-TagRFP-B-actin | addgene full sequence | sequence record 227755 | Addgene NGS Result
CTTTCCTGCGTTATCCCCTGATTCTGTGGATAACCGTATTACCGCCTTTGAGTGAGCTGATACCGCTCGC
CGCAGCCGAACGACCGAGCGCAGCGAGTCAGTGAGCGAGGAAGCGGATGTGCGCCCAATACGCAAACCGC
CTCTCCCCGCGCGTTGGCCGATTCATTAATGCAGCTGGCACGACAGGTTTCCCGACTGGAAAGCGGGCAG
TGAGCGCAACGCAATTAATACGCGTACCGCTAGCCAGGAAGAGTTTGTAGAAACGCAAAAAGGCCATCCG
TCAGGATGGCCTTCTGCTTAGTTTGATGCCTGGCAGTTTATGGCGGGCGTCCTGCCCGCCACCCTCCGGG
CCGTTGCTTCACAACGTTCAAATCCGCTCCCGGCGGATTTGTCCTACTCAGGAGAGCGTTCACCGACAAA
CAACAGATAAAACGAAAGGCCCAGTCTTCCGACTGAGCCTTTCGTTTTATTTGATGCCTGGCAGTTCCCT
ACTCTCGCGTTAACGCTAGCATGGATGTTTTCCCAGTCACGACGTTGTAAAACGACGGCCAGTCTTAAGC
TCGGGCCCTGCAGCTCTAGAGCTCGAATTCGGGAGGCGTTCGGGCCACAGCGGACACGCAGGTGCGCAAC
GCAATTAATGTGAGTTAGCTCACTCATTAGGCACCCCAGGCTTTACACTTTATGCTTCCGGCTCGTATGT
TGTGTGGAATTGTGAGCGGATAACAATTTCACACAGGAAACAGCTATGACCATGATTACGCCAAGCGCGC
AATTAACCCTCACTAAAGGGAACAAAAGCTGGAGGACCTCGAGGGGGGGCCCGGTACCCAATTCGCCCTA
TAGTGAGTCGTATTACGCGCGCTCACTGGCCGTCGTTTTACAACGTCGTGACTGGGAAAACCCTGGCGTT
ACCCAACTTAATCGCCTTGCAGCACATCCCCCTTTCGCCAGCTGGCGTAATAGCGAAGAGGCCCGCACCG
ATCGCCCTTCCCAACAGTTGCGCAGCCTGAATGGCGAATGGACCTGCCACAGGATCCGGAGCCACGAACT
TCTCTCTGTTAAAGCAAGCAGGAGACGTGGAAGAAAACCCCGGTCCTATGGCTCCAAAGAAGAAGCGTAA
GGTAATGGTGTCTAAGGGCGAGGAACTGATTAAGGAGAACATGCACATGAAGCTGTACATGGAGGGCACC
GTGAACAACCACCACTTCAAGTGCACATCCGAGGGCGAAGGCAAGCCCTACGAGGGCACCCAGACCATGA
GAATCAAGGTGGTCGAGGGCGGCCCTCTCCCCTTCGCCTTCGACATCCTGGCTACCAGCTTCATGTACGG
CAGCAGAACCTTCATCAACCACACCCAGGGCATCCCCGACTTCTTTAAGCAGTCCTTCCCTGAGGGCTTC
ACATGGGAGAGAGTCACCACATACGAAGACGGGGGCGTGCTGACCGCTACCCAGGACACCAGCCTCCAGG
ACGGCTGCCTCATCTACAACGTCAAGATCAGAGGGGTGAACTTCCCATCCAACGGCCCTGTGATGCAGAA
GAAAACACTCGGCTGGGAGGCCAACACCGAGATGCTGTACCCCGCTGACGGCGGCCTGGAAGGCAGAAGC
GACATGGCCCTGAAGCTCGTGGGCGGGGGCCACCTGATCTGCAACTTCAAGACCACATACAGATCCAAGA
AACCCGCTAAGAACCTCAAGATGCCCGGCGTCTACTATGTGGACCACAGACTGGAAAGAATCAAGGAGGC
CGACAAAGAGACCTACGTCGAGCAGCACGAGGTGGCTGTGGCCAGATACTGCGACCTCCCTAGCAAACTG
GGGCACAAACTTAATTGAGGCGCGCCACGGACTGTTACCACTTCACGCCGACTCAAACTGCGCAGAGAAA
CTTCAAACGACAACATTGGCATGGCTTTTGTTATTTTTGGCGCTTGACTCAGGATCTAAAAACTGGAACG
GTGAAGGTGACGGCAATGTTTTTTGGCAAATAAGCATCCCCGAAGTTCTACAATGCATCTGAGGACTCCA
TGTTTTGTTTTCTTTAGTCATTCCAAATGTTTGTTAAATGCATTGTTCCGAAACTTATTTGCCTCTATGA
AGGCTGCCCAGTAATTGGGAGCATACTTAACATTGTAGTATTGTATGTAAATTATGTAACAAAACAATGT
CTGGGTTTTTGTACTTTTCAGCCTTAAAATCTTGGGTTTATTTTTTTTTCTTTGTTCCAAAAAAACGAAG
CTTTACCATTCAAGATGTAAAGGTTTCCATTCCCCCTGGGCATATTGTAAAAGCTGTGTGGAACGTGGCG
GTGCCAGACATTTGGTGGGGCCAACCTGTACACTGACTAATTCAATTCCAATAAAAGTGCACATGTAAGA
CATCCTACCCCTGTCTCATTTCCTGTCTTGGCTCTGAGTGGCTTCAATAAAAATGGCTTTTGTGAAGTTG
CACCATGTTAATTACATTTCAGCACTTTCACACCAGGTTTTTGACTAATTTGAATTTATCGAAGTTTGAC
CTTTTTTTTTTTTTTTTTCTTCAAGCTAATTTGAGGTTATCAAACCATTTCATTGGAGGAAACTTAATGT
TTAAAAGCATAAATTCGAAACATGATTCATTTATTTAACTGCTTAATGGTGAAACAAACTTCAAGTAATA
CACCAAGTGTTCCCTCATATGAAGGTAGCTAACTGCAAACGGCCTTAACTTTCCATCTTAAGTTGAGCTA
CATAAAGGCTTTAACAGGAAGGAACTGCCAGTTTAAAAGTCAAACCACCATGACTGATATAAATTCTTGT
CCATATAACCTTGCGTTTCACACAATATAGCTATCTACTGCTAAATAAATTACCATGGCGTTGTCTAGCA
AGGAAGTGAAGAGCTATCCGGATATATATGTATGTTATCATAACTGTACTGGCTATGTCAGGTGGTAATG
ACTGTAACGTTACGTTACTCGTTGTAGGCACGACATTGAATATGCTCTTCTCCGCTGTGGCCCGAACGCC
TCCCGCTAGCGATGGGATCTCGGCCGCGATATCCCCTATAGTGAGTCGTATTACATGGTCATAGCTGTTT
CCTGGCAGCTCTGGCCCGTGTCTCAAAATCTCTGATGTTACATTGCACAAGATAAAAATATATCATCATG
AACAATAAAACTGTCTGCTTACATAAACAGTAATACAAGGGGTGTTATGAGCCATATTCAACGGGAAACG
TCGAGGCCGCGATTAAATTCCAACATGGATGCTGATTTATATGGGTATAAATGGGCTCGCGATAATGTCG
GGCAATCAGGTGCGACAATCTATCGCTTGTATGGGAAGCCCGATGCGCCAGAGTTGTTTCTGAAACATGG
CAAAGGTAGCGTTGCCAATGATGTTACAGATGAGATGGTCAGACTAAACTGGCTGACGGAATTTATGCCT
CTTCCGACCATCAAGCATTTTATCCGTACTCCTGATGATGCATGGTTACTCACCACTGCGATCCCCGGAA
AAACAGCATTCCAGGTATTAGAAGAATATCCTGATTCAGGTGAAAATATTGTTGATGCGCTGGCAGTGTT
CCTGCGCCGGTTGCATTCGATTCCTGTTTGTAATTGTCCTTTTAACAGCGATCGCGTATTTCGTCTCGCT
CAGGCGCAATCACGAATGAATAACGGTTTGGTTGATGCGAGTGATTTTGATGACGAGCGTAATGGCTGGC
CTGTTGAACAAGTCTGGAAAGAAATGCATAAACTTTTGCCATTCTCACCGGATTCAGTCGTCACTCATGG
TGATTTCTCACTTGATAACCTTATTTTTGACGAGGGGAAATTAATAGGTTGTATTGATGTTGGACGAGTC
GGAATCGCAGACCGATACCAGGATCTTGCCATCCTATGGAACTGCCTCGGTGAGTTTTCTCCTTCATTAC
AGAAACGGCTTTTTCAAAAATATGGTATTGATAATCCTGATATGAATAAATTGCAGTTTCATTTGATGCT
CGATGAGTTTTTCTAATCAGAATTGGTTAATTGGTTGTAACACTGGCAGAGCATTACGCTGACTTGACGG
GACGGCGCAAGCTCATGACCAAAATCCCTTAACGTGAGTTACGCGTCGTTCCACTGAGCGTCAGACCCCG
TAGAAAAGATCAAAGGATCTTCTTGAGATCCTTTTTTTCTGCGCGTAATCTGCTGCTTGCAAACAAAAAA
ACCACCGCTACCAGCGGTGGTTTGTTTGCCGGATCAAGAGCTACCAACTCTTTTTCCGAAGGTAACTGGC
TTCAGCAGAGCGCAGATACCAAATACTGTTCTTCTAGTGTAGCCGTAGTTAGGCCACCACTTCAAGAACT
CTGTAGCACCGCCTACATACCTCGCTCTGCTAATCCTGTTACCAGTGGCTGCTGCCAGTGGCGATAAGTC
GTGTCTTACCGGGTTGGACTCAAGACGATAGTTACCGGATAAGGCGCAGCGGTCGGGCTGAACGGGGGGT
TCGTGCACACAGCCCAGCTTGGAGCGAACGACCTACACCGAACTGAGATACCTACAGCGTGAGCTATGAG
AAAGCGCCACGCTTCCCGAAGGGAGAAAGGCGGACAGGTATCCGGTAAGCGGCAGGGTCGGAACAGGAGA
GCGCACGAGGGAGCTTCCAGGGGGAAACGCCTGGTATCTTTATAGTCCTGTCGGGTTTCGCCACCTCTGA
CTTGAGCGTCGATTTTTGTGATGCTCGTCAGGGGGGCGGAGCCTATGGAAAAACGCCAGCAACGCGGCCT
TTTTACGGTTCCTGGCCTTTTGCTGGCCTTTTGCTCACATGTT
Features (pLannotate 1.2.2; 17 found; start..end, strand, type, name):
    121..213     +  CDS            lacI (fragment): lac repressor; lacI; The lac repressor binds to the lac operator to inhibit transcription in E. coli. This inhibition can be relieved by adding lactose or isopropyl-β-D-thiogalactopyranoside (IPTG).
    268..295     -  terminator     rrnB T2 terminator: transcription terminator T2 from the E. coli rrnB gene
    427..470     +  terminator     rrnB T1 terminator: Escherichia coli rrnB; transcription terminator T1 from the E. coli rrnB gene
    517..553     -  CDS            lacZα (fragment): LacZα fragment of β-galactosidase; lacZ fragment
    636..657     +  protein_bind   CAP binding site: CAP binding activates transcription in the presence of cAMP. E. coli catabolite activator protein
    672..702     +  promoter       lac promoter: promoter for the E. coli lac operon
    710..726     +  protein_bind   lac operator: The lac repressor binds to the lac operator to inhibit transcription in E. coli. This inhibition can be relieved by adding lactose or isopropyl-β-D-thiogalactopyranoside (IPTG). lac repressor encoded by lacI
    771..789     +  promoter       T3 promoter: promoter for bacteriophage T3 RNA polymerase
    805..828     +  misc_feature   MCS (fragment): pBluescript multiple cloning site
    837..855     -  promoter       T7 promoter: promoter for bacteriophage T7 RNA polymerase
    863..1018    +  CDS            lacZα (fragment): LacZα fragment of β-galactosidase; lacZ fragment
   1041..1097    +  CDS            P2A: 2A peptide from porcine teschovirus-1 polyprotein Eukaryotic ribosomes fail to insert a peptide bond between the Gly and Pro residues, yielding separate polypeptides.
   1125..1838    +  CDS            TagRFP: monomeric derivative of red fluorescent protein from Entacmaea quadricolor (Merzlyak et al., 2007) mammalian codon-optimized
   2206..2222    +  misc_feature   CEN/ARS (fragment): S. cerevisiae CEN6 centromere fused to an autonomously replicating sequence
   3045..3063    -  promoter       T7 promoter: promoter for bacteriophage T7 RNA polymerase
   3197..4006    +  CDS            KanR: aminoglycoside phosphotransferase; aph(3')-Ia; confers resistance to kanamycin in bacteria or G418 (Geneticin®) in eukaryotes
   4153..4741    +  rep_origin     ori: high-copy-number ColE1/pMB1/pBR322/pUC origin of replication
