[The description below was written by a language model from this plasmid's Addgene catalogue record and pLannotate feature annotations shown in this document.]
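Description:
pGTag-NLS-TagRFP-B-actin is a promoterless knock-in donor plasmid from the pGTag series. It is designed for CRISPR-directed targeted integration by the GeneWeld method, in which short homology arms direct a cargo cassette into a nuclease-cut genomic locus. It is built on the small pK backbone and propagated in E. coli from a high-copy ColE1/pUC-type origin with kanamycin selection (KanR, an aminoglycoside phosphotransferase). The sequenced record is about 4.8 kb.

The cargo begins with a P2A ribosome-skipping peptide followed by mammalian codon-optimized TagRFP, a monomeric red fluorescent protein. The catalogue lists an N-terminal nuclear localization signal on TagRFP, but the feature table does not annotate it separately. No eukaryotic promoter is annotated upstream of the reporter. This fits a design in which in-frame integration into a target gene lets the endogenous promoter drive expression, with the 2A peptide releasing nuclear RFP from the disrupted host protein. The "B-actin" in the name presumably refers to a β-actin-derived 3′ or polyadenylation region in the roughly 1.2 kb unannotated stretch downstream of TagRFP, but the record does not state this explicitly.

Upstream of the cargo lies a lac promoter/operator and lacZα fragment flanked by T3 and T7 promoters. This is a plausible site for screening homology-arm insertion, although the record does not describe that role. The short lacI and CEN/ARS hits are probably incidental fragments. rrnB terminators are also present.

The listed species are zebrafish and human, and the depositor notes that the donor may work in other species. The depositor also states that discrepancies between the submitted and sequenced versions do not affect function.
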