Addgene plasmid #117806: pGTag-NLS-TagRFP-B-actin
Purpose: Donor for precise CRISPR directed genomic integration using the GeneWeld method
Depositing lab: Jeffrey Essner. Publication: Efficient targeted integration directed by short homology in zebrafish and mammalian cells. Wierson WA, Welker JM, Almeida MP, Mann CM, Webster DA, Torrie ME, Weiss TJ, Kambakam S, Vollbrecht MK, Lan M, McKeighan KC, Levey J, Ming Z, Wehmeier A, Mikelson CS, Haltom JA, Kwan KM, Chien CB, Balciunas D, Ekker SC, Clark KJ, Webber BR, Moriarity BS, Solin SL, Carlson DF, Dobbs DL, McGrail M, Essner J. Elife. 2020 May 15;9. pii: 53968. doi: 10.7554/eLife.53968. PubMed 32412410.
Backbone
  Vector backbone: pK
  Backbone manufacturer: Karl J. Clark
  Backbone size w/o insert (bp): 2958
  Vector type: Synthetic Biology
Growth in bacteria
  Bacterial resistance: Kanamycin, 50 μg/mL
  Growth temperature: 30°C
  Growth strain: NEB Stable
  Copy number: High Copy
Gene/Insert
  Gene/Insert name: TagRFP (alt name: RFP)
  Species: H. sapiens (human), D. rerio (zebrafish)
  Insert size (bp): 1843
  Tag / fusion protein: NLS (N terminal on insert)
  Cloning method: Gibson Cloning
  Sequencing primers: 5′ GCATGGATGTTTTCCCAGTC; 3′ atggctcataacaccccttg
Terms and licenses: Academic/Nonprofit Terms; Industry Terms: Not Available to Industry
Depositor comments: Online tools and cloning help available at <www.genesculpt.org/gtaghd/>. May work in additional species beyond those listed. Please visit https://www.biorxiv.org/content/10.1101/431627v2 for bioRxiv preprint. Please note that some discrepancies were found between Addgene's quality control result and the depositor's provided sequence. The depositor noted that these discrepancies do NOT affect plasmid function.
How to cite: pGTag-NLS-TagRFP-B-actin was a gift from Jeffrey Essner (Addgene plasmid # 117806 ; http://n2t.net/addgene:117806 ; RRID:Addgene_117806)
