>Addgene plasmid #117806 | pGTag-NLS-TagRFP-B-actin | depositor partial sequence | sequence record 222411 | Backbone
TGAAGAGCTATCCGGATATATATGTATGTTATCATAACTGTACTGGCTATGTCAGGTGGTAATGACTGTA
ACGTTACGTTACTCGTTGTAGGCACGACATTGAATATGCTCTTCTCCGCTGTGGCCCGAACGCCTCCCGC
TAGCGATGGGATCTCGGCCGCGATATCCCCTATAGTGAGTCGTATTACATGGTCATAGCTGTTTCCTGGC
AGCTCTGGCCCGTGTCTCAAAATCTCTGATGTTACATTGCACAAGATAAAAATATATCATCATGAACAAT
AAAACTGTCTGCTTACATAAACAGTAATACAAGGGGTGTTATGAGCCATATTCAACGGGAAACGTCGAGG
CCGCGATTAAATTCCAACATGGATGCTGATTTATATGGGTATAAATGGGCTCGCGATAATGTCGGGCAAT
CAGGTGCGACAATCTATCGCTTGTATGGGAAGCCCGATGCGCCAGAGTTGTTTCTGAAACATGGCAAAGG
TAGCGTTGCCAATGATGTTACAGATGAGATGGTCAGACTAAACTGGCTGACGGAATTTATGCCTCTTCCG
ACCATCAAGCATTTTATCCGTACTCCTGATGATGCATGGTTACTCACCACTGCGATCCCCGGAAAAACAG
CATTCCAGGTATTAGAAGAATATCCTGATTCAGGTGAAAATATTGTTGATGCGCTGGCAGTGTTCCTGCG
CCGGTTGCATTCGATTCCTGTTTGTAATTGTCCTTTTAACAGCGATCGCGTATTTCGTCTCGCTCAGGCG
CAATCACGAATGAATAACGGTTTGGTTGATGCGAGTGATTTTGATGACGAGCGTAATGGCTGGCCTGTTG
AACAAGTCTGGAAAGAAATGCATAAACTTTTGCCATTCTCACCGGATTCAGTCGTCACTCATGGTGATTT
CTCACTTGATAACCTTATTTTTGACGAGGGGAAATTAATAGGTTGTATTGATGTTGGACGAGTCGGAATC
GCAGACCGATACCAGGATCTTGCCATCCTATGGAACTGCCTCGGTGAGTTTTCTCCTTCATTACAGAAAC
GGCTTTTTCAAAAATATGGTATTGATAATCCTGATATGAATAAATTGCAGTTTCATTTGATGCTCGATGA
GTTTTTCTAATCAGAATTGGTTAATTGGTTGTAACACTGGCAGAGCATTACGCTGACTTGACGGGACGGC
GCAAGCTCATGACCAAAATCCCTTAACGTGAGTTACGCGTCGTTCCACTGAGCGTCAGACCCCGTAGAAA
AGATCAAAGGATCTTCTTGAGATCCTTTTTTTCTGCGCGTAATCTGCTGCTTGCAAACAAAAAAACCACC
GCTACCAGCGGTGGTTTGTTTGCCGGATCAAGAGCTACCAACTCTTTTTCCGAAGGTAACTGGCTTCAGC
AGAGCGCAGATACCAAATACTGTCCTTCTAGTGTAGCCGTAGTTAGGCCACCACTTCAAGAACTCTGTAG
CACCGCCTACATACCTCGCTCTGCTAATCCTGTTACCAGTGGCTGCTGCCAGTGGCGATAAGTCGTGTCT
TACCGGGTTGGACTCAAGACGATAGTTACCGGATAAGGCGCAGCGGTCGGGCTGAACGGGGGGTTCGTGC
ACACAGCCCAGCTTGGAGCGAACGACCTACACCGAACTGAGATACCTACAGCGTGAGCATTGAGAAAGCG
CCACGCTTCCCGAAGGGAGAAAGGCGGACAGGTATCCGGTAAGCGGCAGGGTCGGAACAGGAGAGCGCAC
GAGGGAGCTTCCAGGGGGAAACGCCTGGTATCTTTATAGTCCTGTCGGGTTTCGCCACCTCTGACTTGAG
CGTCGATTTTTGTGATGCTCGTCAGGGGGGCGGAGCCTATGGAAAAACGCCAGCAACGCGGCCTTTTTAC
GGTTCCTGGCCTTTTGCTGGCCTTTTGCTCACATGTTCTTTCCTGCGTTATCCCCTGATTCTGTGGATAA
CCGTATTACCGCCTTTGAGTGAGCTGATACCGCTCGCCGCAGCCGAACGACCGAGCGCAGCGAGTCAGTG
AGCGAGGAAGCGGATGTGCGCCCAATACGCAAACCGCCTCTCCCCGCGCGTTGGCCGATTCATTAATGCA
GCTGGCACGACAGGTTTCCCGACTGGAAAGCGGGCAGTGAGCGCAACGCAATTAATACGCGTACCGCTAG
CCAGGAAGAGTTTGTAGAAACGCAAAAAGGCCATCCGTCAGGATGGCCTTCTGCTTAGTTTGATGCCTGG
CAGTTTATGGCGGGCGTCCTGCCCGCCACCCTCCGGGCCGTTGCTTCACAACGTTCAAATCCGCTCCCGG
CGGATTTGTCCTACTCAGGAGAGCGTTCACCGACAAACAACAGATAAAACGAAAGGCCCAGTCTTCCGAC
TGAGCCTTTCGTTTTATTTGATGCCTGGCAGTTCCCTACTCTCGCGTTAACGCTAGCATGGATGTTTTCC
CAGTCACGACGTTGTAAAACGACGGCCAGTCTTAAGCTCGGGCCCTGCAGCTCTAGAGCTCGAATTCGGG
AGGCGTTCGGGCCACAGCGGACACGCAGGTGCGCAACGCAATTAATGTGAGTTAGCTCACTCATTAGGCA
CCCCAGGCTTTACACTTTATGCTTCCGGCTCGTATGTTGTGTGGAATTGTGAGCGGATAACAATTTCACA
CAGGAAACAGCTATGACCATGATTACGCCAAGCGCGCAATTAACCCTCACTAAAGGGAACAAAAGCTGGA
GGACCTCGAGGGGGGGCCCGGTACCCAATTCGCCCTATAGTGAGTCGTATTACGCGCGCTCACTGGCCGT
CGTTTTACAACGTCGTGACTGGGAAAACCCTGGCGTTACCCAACTTAATCGCCTTGCAGCACATCCCCCT
TTCGCCAGCTGGCGTAATAGCGAAGAGGCCCGCACCGATCGCCCTTCCCAACAGTTGCGCAGCCTGAATG
GCGAATGGACCTGCCACA
