>Addgene plasmid #117806 | pGTag-NLS-TagRFP-B-actin | depositor partial sequence | sequence record 222412 | Insert
GGATCCGGAGCCACGAACTTCTCTCTGTTAAAGCAAGCAGGAGACGTGGAAGAAAACCCCGGTCCTATGG
CTCCAAAGAAGAAGCGTAAGGTAATGGTGTCTAAGGGCGAGGAACTGATTAAGGAGAACATGCACATGAA
GCTGTACATGGAGGGCACCGTGAACAACCACCACTTCAAGTGCACATCCGAGGGCGAAGGCAAGCCCTAC
GAGGGCACCCAGACCATGAGAATCAAGGTGGTCGAGGGCGGCCCTCTCCCCTTCGCCTTCGACATCCTGG
CTACCAGCTTCATGTACGGCAGCAGAACCTTCATCAACCACACCCAGGGCATCCCCGACTTCTTTAAGCA
GTCCTTCCCTGAGGGCTTCACATGGGAGAGAGTCACCACATACGAAGACGGGGGCGTGCTGACCGCTACC
CAGGACACCAGCCTCCAGGACGGCTGCCTCATCTACAACGTCAAGATCAGAGGGGTGAACTTCCCATCCA
ACGGCCCTGTGATGCAGAAGAAAACACTCGGCTGGGAGGCCAACACCGAGATGCTGTACCCCGCTGACGG
CGGCCTGGAAGGCAGAAGCGACATGGCCCTGAAGCTCGTGGGCGGGGGCCACCTGATCTGCAACTTCAAG
ACCACATACAGATCCAAGAAACCCGCTAAGAACCTCAAGATGCCCGGCGTCTACTATGTGGACCACAGAC
TGGAAAGAATCAAGGAGGCCGACAAAGAGACCTACGTCGAGCAGCACGAGGTGGCTGTGGCCAGATACTG
CGACCTCCCTAGCAAACTGGGGCACAAACTTAATTGAGGCGCGCCACGGACTGTTACCACTTCACGCCGA
CTCAAACTGCGCAGAGAAACTTCAAACGACAACATTGGCATGGCTTTTGTTATTTTTGGCGCTTGACTCA
GGATCTAAAAACTGGAACGGTGAAGGTGACGGCAATGTTTTTTGGCAAATAAGCATCCCCGAAGTTCTAC
AATGCATCTGAGGACTCCATGTTTTGTTTTCTTTAGTCATTCCAAATGTTTGTTAAATGCATTGTTCCGA
AACTTATTTGCCTCTATGAAGGCTGCCCAGTAATTGGGAGCATACTTAACATTGTAGTATTGTATGTAAA
TTATGTAACAAAACAATGTCTGGGTTTTTGTACTTTTCAGCCTTAAAATCTTGGGTTTATTTTTTTTTCT
TTGTTCCAAAAAAACGAAGCTTTACCATTCAAGATGTAAAGGTTTCCATTCCCCCTGGGCATATTGTAAA
AGCTGTGTGGAACGTGGCGGTGCCAGACATTTGGTGGGGCCAACCTGTACACTGACTAATTCAATTCCAA
TAAAAGTGCACATGTAAGACATCCTACCCCTGTCTCATTTCCTGTCTTGGCTCTGAGTGGCTTCAATAAA
AATGGCTTTTGTGAAGTTGCACCATGTTAATTACATTTCAGCACTTTCACACCAGGTTTTTGACTAATTT
GAATTTATCGAAGTTTGACCTTTTTTTTTTTTTTTCTTCAAGCTAATTTGAGGTTATCAAACCATTTCAT
TGGAGGAAACTTAATGTTTAAAAGCATAAATTCGAAACATGATTCATTTATTTAACTGCTTAATGGTGAA
ACAAACTTCAAGTAATACACCAAGTGTTCCCTCATATGAAGGTAGCTAACTGCAAACGGCCTTAACTTTC
CATCTTAAGTTGAGCTACATAAAGGCTTTAACAGGAAGGAACTGCCAGTTTAAAAGTCAAACCACCATGA
CTGATATAAATTCTTGTCCATATAACCTTGCGTTTCACACAATATAGCTATCTACTGCTAAATAAATTAC
CATGGCGTTGTCTAGCAAGGAAG
