>Addgene plasmid #117806 | pGTag-NLS-TagRFP-B-actin | addgene partial sequence | sequence record 230160 | pENTR4-R 5'-attttgagacacgggccaga-3'
CATGTAATACGACTCACTATAGGGGATATCGCGGCCGAGATCCCATCGCTAGCGGGAGGCGTTCGGGCCA
CAGCGGAGAAGAGCATATTCAATGTCGTGCCTACAACGAGTAACGTAACGTTACAGTCATTACCACCTGA
CATAGCCAGTACAGTTATGATAACATACATATATATCCGGATAGCTCTTCACTTCCTTGCTAGACAACGC
CATGGTAATTTATTTAGCAGTAGATAGCTATATTGTGTGAAACGCAAGGTTATATGGACAAGAATTTATA
TCAGTCATGGTGGTTTGACTTTTAAACTGGCAGTTCCTTCCTGTTAAAGCCTTTATGTAGCTCAACTTAA
GATGGAAAGTTAAGGCCGTTTGCAGTTAGCTACCTTCATATGAGGGAACACTTGGTGTATTACTTGAAGT
TTGTTTCACCATTAAGCAGTTAAATAAATGAATCATGTTTCGAATTTATGCTTTTAAACATTAAGTTTCC
TCCAATGAAATGGTTTGATAACCTCAAATTAGCTTGAAGAAAAAAAAAAAAAAAAAGGTCAAACTTCGAT
AAATTCAAATTAGTCAAAAACCTGGTGTGAAAGTGCTGAAATGTAATTAACATGGTGCAACTTCACAAAA
GCCATTTTTATTGAAGCCACTCAGAGCCAAGACAGGAAATGAGACAGGGGTAGGATGTCTTACATGTGCA
CTTTTATTGGAATTGAATTAGTCAGTGTACAGGTTGGCCCCACCAAATGTCTGGCACCGCCACGTTCCAC
ACAGCTTTTACAATATGCCCAGGGGGAATGGAAACCTTTACATCTTGAATGGTAAAGCTTCGTTTTTTTG
GAACAAAGAAAAAAAAATAAACCCAAGATTTTAAGGCTGAAAAGTACAAAAACCCAGACATTGTTTTGTT
ACATAATTTACATACAATACTACAATGTTAAGTATGCTCCCAATTACTGGGCAGCCTTCATAGAGGCAAA
TAAGTTTCGGAACAATGCATTTAACAAACATTTGGAATGACTAAAGAAAAC
